>Addgene plasmid #73582 | pLenti-CMV-MCS-GFP-SV-puro | addgene full sequence | sequence record 176837 | Addgene NGS Result
CGGAAGAGCGCCCAATACGCAAACCGCCTCTCCCCGCGCGTTGGCCGATTCATTAATGCAGCTGGCACGA
CAGGTTTCCCGACTGGAAAGCGGGCAGTGAGCGCAACGCAATTAATGTGAGTTAGCTCACTCATTAGGCA
CCCCAGGCTTTACACTTTATGCTTCCGGCTCGTATGTTGTGTGGAATTGTGAGCGGATAACAATTTCACA
CAGGAAACAGCTATGACCATGATTACGCCAAGCGCGCAATTAACCCTCACTAAAGGGAACAAAAGCTGGA
GCTGCAAGCTTAATGTAGTCTTATGCAATACTCTTGTAGTCTTGCAACATGGTAACGATGAGTTAGCAAC
ATGCCTTACAAGGAGAGAAAAAGCACCGTGCATGCCGATTGGTGGAAGTAAGGTGGTACGATCGTGCCTT
ATTAGGAAGGCAACAGACGGGTCTGACATGGATTGGACGAACCACTGAATTGCCGCATTGCAGAGATATT
GTATTTAAGTGCCTAGCTCGATACATAAACGGGTCTCTCTGGTTAGACCAGATCTGAGCCTGGGAGCTCT
CTGGCTAACTAGGGAACCCACTGCTTAAGCCTCAATAAAGCTTGCCTTGAGTGCTTCAAGTAGTGTGTGC
CCGTCTGTTGTGTGACTCTGGTAACTAGAGATCCCTCAGACCCTTTTAGTCAGTGTGGAAAATCTCTAGC
AGTGGCGCCCGAACAGGGACTTGAAAGCGAAAGGGAAACCAGAGGAGCTCTCTCGACGCAGGACTCGGCT
TGCTGAAGCGCGCACGGCAAGAGGCGAGGGGCGGCGACTGGTGAGTACGCCAAAAATTTTGACTAGCGGA
GGCTAGAAGGAGAGAGATGGGTGCGAGAGCGTCAGTATTAAGCGGGGGAGAATTAGATCGCGATGGGAAA
AAATTCGGTTAAGGCCAGGGGGAAAGAAAAAATATAAATTAAAACATATAGTATGGGCAAGCAGGGAGCT
AGAACGATTCGCAGTTAATCCTGGCCTGTTAGAAACATCAGAAGGCTGTAGACAAATACTGGGACAGCTA
CAACCATCCCTTCAGACAGGATCAGAAGAACTTAGATCATTATATAATACAGTAGCAACCCTCTATTGTG
TGCATCAAAGGATAGAGATAAAAGACACCAAGGAAGCTTTAGACAAGATAGAGGAAGAGCAAAACAAAAG
TAAGACCACCGCACAGCAAGCGGCCGCTGATCTTCAGACCTGGAGGAGGAGATATGAGGGACAATTGGAG
AAGTGAATTATATAAATATAAAGTAGTAAAAATTGAACCATTAGGAGTAGCACCCACCAAGGCAAAGAGA
AGAGTGGTGCAGAGAGAAAAAAGAGCAGTGGGAATAGGAGCTTTGTTCCTTGGGTTCTTGGGAGCAGCAG
GAAGCACTATGGGCGCAGCGTCAATGACGCTGACGGTACAGGCCAGACAATTATTGTCTGGTATAGTGCA
GCAGCAGAACAATTTGCTGAGGGCTATTGAGGCGCAACAGCATCTGTTGCAACTCACAGTCTGGGGCATC
AAGCAGCTCCAGGCAAGAATCCTGGCTGTGGAAAGATACCTAAAGGATCAACAGCTCCTGGGGATTTGGG
GTTGCTCTGGAAAACTCATTTGCACCACTGCTGTGCCTTGGAATGCTAGTTGGAGTAATAAATCTCTGGA
ACAGATTTGGAATCACACGACCTGGATGGAGTGGGACAGAGAAATTAACAATTACACAAGCTTAATACAC
TCCTTAATTGAAGAATCGCAAAACCAGCAAGAAAAGAATGAACAAGAATTATTGGAATTAGATAAATGGG
CAAGTTTGTGGAATTGGTTTAACATAACAAATTGGCTGTGGTATATAAAATTATTCATAATGATAGTAGG
AGGCTTGGTAGGTTTAAGAATAGTTTTTGCTGTACTTTCTATAGTGAATAGAGTTAGGCAGGGATATTCA
CCATTATCGTTTCAGACCCACCTCCCAACCCCGAGGGGACCCGACAGGCCCGAAGGAATAGAAGAAGAAG
GTGGAGAGAGAGACAGAGACAGATCCATTCGATTAGTGAACGGATCTCGACGGTATCGGTTAACTTTTAA
AAGAAAAGGGGGGATTGGGGGGTACAGTGCAGGGGAAAGAATAGTAGACATAATAGCAACAGACATACAA
ACTAAAGAATTACAAAAACAAATTACAAAATTCAAAATTTTATCGATAAGCTTGGGAGTTCCGCGTTACA
TAACTTACGGTAAATGGCCCGCCTGGCTGACCGCCCAACGACCCCCGCCCATTGACGTCAATAATGACGT
ATGTTCCCATAGTAACGCCAATAGGGACTTTCCATTGACGTCAATGGGTGGAGTATTTACGGTAAACTGC
CCACTTGGCAGTACATCAAGTGTATCATATGCCAAGTACGCCCCCTATTGACGTCAATGACGGTAAATGG
CCCGCCTGGCATTATGCCCAGTACATGACCTTATGGGACTTTCCTACTTGGCAGTACATCTACGTATTAG
TCATCGCTATTACCATGGTGATGCGGTTTTGGCAGTACATCAATGGGCGTGGATAGCGGTTTGACTCACG
GGGATTTCCAAGTCTCCACCCCATTGACGTCAATGGGAGTTTGTTTTGGCACCAAAATCAACGGGACTTT
CCAAAATGTCGTAACAACTCCGCCCCATTGACGCAAATGGGCGGTAGGCGTGTACGGTGGGAGGTCTATA
TAAGCAGAGCTCGTTTAGTGAACCGTCAGATCGCCTGGAGACGCCATCCACGCTGTTTTGACCTCCATAG
AAGACACCGACTCTAGAATGGTGAGCAAGGGCGAGGAGCTGTTCACCGGGGTGGTGCCCATCCTGGTCGA
GCTGGACGGCGACGTAAACGGCCACAAGTTCAGCGTGTCCGGCGAGGGCGAGGGCGATGCCACCTACGGC
AAGCTGACCCTGAAGTTCATCTGCACCACCGGCAAGCTGCCCGTGCCCTGGCCCACCCTCGTGACCACCC
TGACCTACGGCGTGCAGTGCTTCAGCCGCTACCCCGACCACATGAAGCAGCACGACTTCTTCAAGTCCGC
CATGCCCGAAGGCTACGTCCAGGAGCGCACCATCTTCTTCAAGGACGACGGCAACTACAAGACCCGCGCC
GAGGTGAAGTTCGAGGGCGACACCCTGGTGAACCGCATCGAGCTGAAGGGCATCGACTTCAAGGAGGACG
GCAACATCCTGGGGCACAAGCTGGAGTACAACTACAACAGCCACAACGTCTATATCATGGCCGACAAGCA
GAAGAACGGCATCAAGGTGAACTTCAAGATCCGCCACAACATCGAGGACGGCAGCGTGCAGCTCGCCGAC
CACTACCAGCAGAACACCCCCATCGGCGACGGCCCCGTGCTGCTGCCCGACAACCACTACCTGAGCACCC
AGTCCGCCCTGAGCAAAGACCCCAACGAGAAGCGCGATCACATGGTCCTGCTGGAGTTCGTGACCGCCGC
CGGGATCACTCTCGGCATGGACGAGCTGTACAAGTAACGGGATCCGGACTAGTTAACGCGTCGACCAGTG
GTCGACCCTGTGGAATGTGTGTCAGTTAGGGTGTGGAAAGTCCCCAGGCTCCCCAGCAGGCAGAAGTATG
CAAAGCATGCATCTCAATTAGTCAGCAACCAGGTGTGGAAAGTCCCCAGGCTCCCCAGCAGGCAGAAGTA
TGCAAAGCATGCATCTCAATTAGTCAGCAACCATAGTCCCGCCCCTAACTCCGCCCATCCCGCCCCTAAC
TCCGCCCAGTTCCGCCCATTCTCCGCCCCATGGCTGACTAATTTTTTTTATTTATGCAGAGGCCGAGGCC
GCCTCGGCCTCTGAGCTATTCCAGAAGTAGTGAGGAGGCTTTTTTGGAGGCCTAGGCTTTTGCAAAAAGC
TTACCATGACCGAGTACAAGCCCACGGTGCGCCTCGCCACCCGCGACGACGTCCCCAGGGCCGTACGCAC
CCTCGCCGCCGCGTTCGCCGACTACCCCGCCACGCGCCACACCGTCGATCCGGACCGCCACATCGAGCGG
GTCACCGAGCTGCAAGAACTCTTCCTCACGCGCGTCGGGCTCGACATCGGCAAGGTGTGGGTCGCGGACG
ACGGCGCCGCGGTGGCGGTCTGGACCACGCCGGAGAGCGTCGAAGCGGGGGCGGTGTTCGCCGAGATCGG
CCCGCGCATGGCCGAGTTGAGCGGTTCCCGGCTGGCCGCGCAGCAACAGATGGAAGGCCTCCTGGCGCCG
CACCGGCCCAAGGAGCCCGCGTGGTTCCTGGCCACCGTCGGCGTCTCGCCCGACCACCAGGGCAAGGGTC
TGGGCAGCGCCGTCGTGCTCCCCGGAGTGGAGGCGGCCGAGCGCGCCGGGGTGCCCGCCTTCCTGGAGAC
CTCCGCGCCCCGCAACCTCCCCTTCTACGAGCGGCTCGGCTTCACCGTCACCGCCGACGTCGAGGTGCCC
GAAGGACCGCGCACCTGGTGCATGACCCGCAAGCCCGGTGCCTGACGCCCGCCCCACGACCCGCAGCGCC
CGACCGAAAGGAGCGCACGACCCCATGCATCGCCAGTCGACAATCAACCTCTGGATTACAAAATTTGTGA
AAGATTGACTGGTATTCTTAACTATGTTGCTCCTTTTACGCTATGTGGATACGCTGCTTTAATGCCTTTG
TATCATGCTATTGCTTCCCGTATGGCTTTCATTTTCTCCTCCTTGTATAAATCCTGGTTGCTGTCTCTTT
ATGAGGAGTTGTGGCCCGTTGTCAGGCAACGTGGCGTGGTGTGCACTGTGTTTGCTGACGCAACCCCCAC
TGGTTGGGGCATTGCCACCACCTGTCAGCTCCTTTCCGGGACTTTCGCTTTCCCCCTCCCTATTGCCACG
GCGGAACTCATCGCCGCCTGCCTTGCCCGCTGCTGGACAGGGGCTCGGCTGTTGGGCACTGACAATTCCG
TGGTGTTGTCGGGGAAGCTGACGTCCTTTCCATGGCTGCTCGCCTGTGTTGCCACCTGGATTCTGCGCGG
GACGTCCTTCTGCTACGTCCCTTCGGCCCTCAATCCAGCGGACCTTCCTTCCCGCGGCCTGCTGCCGGCT
CTGCGGCCTCTTCCGCGTCTTCGCCTTCGCCCTCAGACGAGTCGGATCTCCCTTTGGGCCGCCTCCCCGC
CTGGAATTCGAGCTCGGTACCTTTAAGACCAATGACTTACAAGGCAGCTGTAGATCTTAGCCACTTTTTA
AAAGAAAAGGGGGGACTGGAAGGGCTAATTCACTCCCAACGAAGACAAGATCTGCTTTTTGCTTGTACTG
GGTCTCTCTGGTTAGACCAGATCTGAGCCTGGGAGCTCTCTGGCTAACTAGGGAACCCACTGCTTAAGCC
TCAATAAAGCTTGCCTTGAGTGCTTCAAGTAGTGTGTGCCCGTCTGTTGTGTGACTCTGGTAACTAGAGA
TCCCTCAGACCCTTTTAGTCAGTGTGGAAAATCTCTAGCAGTAGTAGTTCATGTCATCTTATTATTCAGT
ATTTATAACTTGCAAAGAAATGAATATCAGAGAGTGAGAGGAACTTGTTTATTGCAGCTTATAATGGTTA
CAAATAAAGCAATAGCATCACAAATTTCACAAATAAAGCATTTTTTTCACTGCATTCTAGTTGTGGTTTG
TCCAAACTCATCAATGTATCTTATCATGTCTGGCTCTAGCTATCCCGCCCCTAACTCCGCCCATCCCGCC
CCTAACTCCGCCCAGTTCCGCCCATTCTCCGCCCCATGGCTGACTAATTTTTTTTATTTATGCAGAGGCC
GAGGCCGCCTCGGCCTCTGAGCTATTCCAGAAGTAGTGAGGAGGCTTTTTTGGAGGCCTAGGGACGTACC
CAATTCGCCCTATAGTGAGTCGTATTACGCGCGCTCACTGGCCGTCGTTTTACAACGTCGTGACTGGGAA
AACCCTGGCGTTACCCAACTTAATCGCCTTGCAGCACATCCCCCTTTCGCCAGCTGGCGTAATAGCGAAG
AGGCCCGCACCGATCGCCCTTCCCAACAGTTGCGCAGCCTGAATGGCGAATGGG
[124 nt withheld, positions 6075-6198]
C
[91 nt withheld, positions 6200-6290]
A
[49 nt withheld, positions 6292-6340]
CCTTTGACGTTGGAGTCCACGTTCTTT
[37 nt withheld, positions 6368-6404]
ACCCTATCTCGGTCTATTCTTTTGATTTATAAGGGATTTTGCCGATTTCGGCCTATTGGTTAAAAAATGA
GCTGATTTAACAAAAATTTAACGCGAATTTTAACAAAATATTAACGCTTACAATTTAGGTGGCACTTTTC
GGGGAAATGTGCGCGGAACCCCTATTTGTTTATTTTTCTAAATACATTCAAATATGTATCCGCTCATGAG
ACAATAACCCTGATAAATGCTTCAATAATATTGAAAAAGGAAGAGTATGAGTATTCAACATTTCCGTGTC
GCCCTTATTCCCTTTTTTGCGGCATTTTGCCTTCCTGTTTTTGCTCACCCAGAAACGCTGGTGAAAGTAA
AAGATGCTGAAGATCAGTTGGGTGCACGAGTGGGTTACATCGAACTGGATCTCAACAGCGGTAAGATCCT
TGAGAGTTTTCGCCCCGAAGAACGTTTTCCAATGATGAGCACTTTTAAAGTTCTGCTATGTGGCGCGGTA
TTATCCCGTATTGACGCCGGGCAAGAGCAACTCGGTCGCCGCATACACTATTCTCAGAATGACTTGGTTG
AGTACTCACCAGTCACAGAAAAGCATCTTACGGATGGCATGACAGTAAGAGAATTATGCAGTGCTGCCAT
AACCATGAGTGATAACACTGCGGCCAACTTACTTCTGACAACGATCGGAGGACCGAAGGAGCTAACCGCT
TTTTTGCACAACATGGGGGATCATGTAACTCGCCTTGATCGTTGGGAACCGGAGCTGAATGAAGCCATAC
CAAACGACGAGCGTGACACCACGATGCCTGTAGCAATGGCAACAACGTTGCGCAAACTATTAACTGGCGA
ACTACTTACTCTAGCTTCCCGGCAACAATTAATAGACTGGATGGAGGCGGATAAAGTTGCAGGACCACTT
CTGCGCTCGGCCCTTCCGGCTGGCTGGTTTATTGCTGATAAATCTGGAGCCGGTGAGCGTGGGTCTCGCG
GTATCATTGCAGCACTGGGGCCAGATGGTAAGCCCTCCCGTATCGTAGTTATCTACACGACGGGGAGTCA
GGCAACTATGGATGAACGAAATAGACAGATCGCTGAGATAGGTGCCTCACTGATTAAGCATTGGTAACTG
TCAGACCAAGTTTACTCATATATACTTTAGATTGATTTAAAACTTCATTTTTAATTTAAAAGGATCTAGG
TGAAGATCCTTTTTGATAATCTCATGACCAAAATCCCTTAACGTGAGTTTTCGTTCCACTGAGCGTCAGA
CCCCGTAGAAAAGATCAAAGGATCTTCTTGAGATCCTTTTTTTCTGCGCGTAATCTGCTGCTTGCAAACA
AAAAAACCACCGCTACCAGCGGTGGTTTGTTTGCCGGATCAAGAGCTACCAACTCTTTTTCCGAAGGTAA
CTGGCTTCAGCAGAGCGCAGATACCAAATACTGTTCTTCTAGTGTAGCCGTAGTTAGGCCACCACTTCAA
GAACTCTGTAGCACCGCCTACATACCTCGCTCTGCTAATCCTGTTACCAGTGGCTGCTGCCAGTGGCGAT
AAGTCGTGTCTTACCGGGTTGGACTCAAGACGATAGTTACCGGATAAGGCGCAGCGGTCGGGCTGAACGG
GGGGTTCGTGCACACAGCCCAGCTTGGAGCGAACGACCTACACCGAACTGAGATACCTACAGCGTGAGCT
ATGAGAAAGCGCCACGCTTCCCGAAGGGAGAAAGGCGGACAGGTATCCGGTAAGCGGCAGGGTCGGAACA
GGAGAGCGCACGAGGGAGCTTCCAGGGGGAAACGCCTGGTATCTTTATAGTCCTGTCGGGTTTCGCCACC
TCTGACTTGAGCGTCGATTTTTGTGATGCTCGTCAGGGGGGCGGAGCCTATGGAAAAACGCCAGCAACGC
GGCCTTTTTACGGTTCCTGGCCTTTTGCTGGCCTTTTGCTCACATGTTCTTTCCTGCGTTATCCCCTGAT
TCTGTGGATAACCGTATTACCGCCTTTGAGTGAGCTGATACCGCTCGCCGCAGCCGAACGACCGAGCGCA
GCGAGTCAGTGAGCGAGGAAG
Features (pLannotate 1.2.2; 28 found; start..end, strand, type, name):
      8..100     +  CDS            lacI (fragment): lac repressor; lacI; The lac repressor binds to the lac operator to inhibit transcription in E. coli. This inhibition can be relieved by adding lactose or isopropyl-β-D-thiogalactopyranoside (IPTG).
    113..134     +  protein_bind   CAP binding site: CAP binding activates transcription in the presence of cAMP. E. coli catabolite activator protein
    149..179     +  promoter       lac promoter: promoter for the E. coli lac operon
    187..203     +  protein_bind   lac operator: The lac repressor binds to the lac operator to inhibit transcription in E. coli. This inhibition can be relieved by adding lactose or isopropyl-β-D-thiogalactopyranoside (IPTG). lac repressor encoded by lacI
    248..266     +  promoter       T3 promoter: promoter for bacteriophage T3 RNA polymerase
    294..520     +  promoter       RSV promoter: Rous sarcoma virus enhancer/promoter
    521..701     +  LTR            5' LTR (truncated): truncated 5' long terminal repeat (LTR) from HIV-1
    748..873     +  misc_feature   HIV-1 Ψ: packaging signal of human immunodeficiency virus type 1
    857..1220    +  CDS            HIV-1 gag (fragment): gag protein from human immunodeficiency virus 1; gag
   1366..1599    +  misc_feature   RRE: The Rev response element (RRE) of HIV-1 allows for Rev-dependent mRNA export from the nucleus to the cytoplasm.
   1976..2076    +  CDS            Rev (fragment): human immunodeficiency virus 1 (HIV-1) Rev protein; rev; enhances nuclear export of unspliced and incompletely spliced viral mRNAs
   2095..2211    +  misc_feature   cPPT/CTS: central polypurine tract and central termination sequence of HIV-1
   2234..2537    +  enhancer       CMV enhancer: human cytomegalovirus immediate early enhancer
   2538..2741    +  promoter       CMV promoter: human cytomegalovirus (CMV) immediate early promoter
   2818..3537    +  CDS            EGFP: the original enhanced GFP (Yang et al., 1996) mammalian codon-optimized
   3587..3916    +  promoter       SV40 promoter: SV40 enhancer and early promoter
   3926..4525    +  CDS            PuroR: puromycin N-acetyltransferase; pac from Streptomyces alboniger; confers resistance to puromycin
   4592..5180    +  misc_feature   WPRE: woodchuck hepatitis virus posttranscriptional regulatory element
   5197..5265    +  CDS            nef (fragment): NEF_HV1Z2 - Experimental evidence at protein level: Swiss-Prot protein existence level 1. Extracellular Nef protein targets CD4(+) T-lymphocytes for apoptosis by interacting with CXCR4 surface receptors. From Human immunodeficiency virus type 1 group M subtype D (isolate Z2/CDC-Z34) (HIV-1).
   5267..5500    +  LTR            3' LTR (ΔU3): self-inactivating 3' long terminal repeat (LTR) from HIV-1
   5572..5693    +  polyA_signal   SV40 poly(A) signal: SV40 polyadenylation signal
   5733..5868    +  rep_origin     SV40 ori: SV40 origin of replication
   5889..5907    -  promoter       T7 promoter: promoter for bacteriophage T7 RNA polymerase
   5915..6070    +  CDS            lacZα (fragment): LacZα fragment of β-galactosidase; lacZ fragment
   6075..6503    +  rep_origin     f1 ori (sequence partly withheld): f1 bacteriophage origin of replication; arrow indicates direction of (+) strand synthesis
   6556..6660    +  promoter       AmpR promoter: bla
   6661..7521    +  CDS            AmpR: β-lactamase; bla; confers resistance to ampicillin, carbenicillin, and related antibiotics
   7692..8280    +  rep_origin     ori: high-copy-number ColE1/pMB1/pBR322/pUC origin of replication
