[The description below was written by a language model from this plasmid's Addgene catalogue record and pLannotate feature annotations shown in this document.]
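Description:
pLenti-CMV-MCS-GFP-SV-puro is an empty third-generation, self-inactivating lentiviral expression backbone, made by adding a GFP coding sequence to the parental pLenti-CMV-MCS-SV-puro vector. It is propagated in E. coli through a high-copy ColE1/pUC-type origin with ampicillin selection (AmpR), and also carries an f1 origin plus remnants of a lac/lacZα cloning region with flanking T3 and T7 promoters. The catalogue lists a backbone size of 8,829 bp, whereas the sequenced record annotated here is 8,455 nt; the record does not explain the difference.

The viral genome is transcribed in packaging cells from an RSV promoter fused to a truncated HIV-1 5' LTR, the chimeric arrangement that makes third-generation vectors Tat-independent. It is followed by the Ψ packaging signal with a partial gag sequence, the RRE for Rev-dependent nuclear export, and the cPPT/CTS, which improves transduction. The 3' LTR carries the ΔU3 deletion, so the integrated provirus lacks LTR promoter activity, and an SV40 poly(A) signal and SV40 origin lie downstream.

Within the transfer cassette, the CMV enhancer/promoter drives expression. A short interval between it and EGFP corresponds to the multiple cloning site named in the construct, though it is not annotated separately. A gene inserted there in frame is expressed with a C-terminal GFP tag, while the empty vector is described as expressing GFP itself. A separate SV40 promoter drives puromycin N-acetyltransferase for selection of transduced mammalian cells, and a WPRE upstream of the 3' LTR enhances transcript expression. The vector suits stable expression and fluorescence tracking or localisation of GFP-tagged proteins.
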