Addgene plasmid #73582: pLenti-CMV-MCS-GFP-SV-puro
Purpose: (Empty Backbone) Third generation lentiviral vector expressing GFP and puromycin
Depositing lab: Paul Odgren. Depositing organization: University of Massachusetts, Worcester. Publication: Studies of OC-STAMP in Osteoclast Fusion: A New Knockout Mouse Model, Rescue of Cell Fusion, and Transmembrane Topology. Witwicka H, Hwang SY, Reyes-Gutierrez P, Jia H, Odgren PE, Donahue LR, Birnbaum MJ, Odgren PR. PLoS One. 2015 Jun 4;10(6):e0128275. doi: 10.1371/journal.pone.0128275. eCollection 2015. PONE-D-14-50827 PubMed 26042409.
Backbone
  Vector backbone: pLenti-CMV-MCs-SV-puro
  Backbone manufacturer: gift from Dr. Hong Zhang, University of Massachusetts Medical School
  Backbone size (bp): 8829
  Modifications to backbone: GFP insert
  Vector type: Lentiviral
  Selectable markers: Puromycin
  Tag / fusion protein: GFP tag (C terminal on backbone)
Growth in bacteria
  Bacterial resistance: Ampicillin, 100 μg/mL
  Growth temperature: 37°C
  Growth strain: NEB Stable
  Copy number: Unknown
Gene/Insert
  Cloning method: Restriction Enzyme
  Sequencing primers: 5′ GAGCACCCAGTCCGCCCTG
Terms and licenses: Academic/Nonprofit Terms; Industry Terms: Not Available to Industry
How to cite: pLenti-CMV-MCS-GFP-SV-puro was a gift from Paul Odgren (Addgene plasmid # 73582 ; http://n2t.net/addgene:73582 ; RRID:Addgene_73582)
