>Addgene plasmid #73582 | pLenti-CMV-MCS-GFP-SV-puro | addgene partial sequence | sequence record 142327 | CMV-F 5'-CGCAAATGGGCGGTAGGCGTG-3'
GTGAACCGTCAGATCGCCTGGAGACGCCATCCACGCTGTTTTGACCTCCATAGAAGACACCGACTCTAGA
ATGGTGAGCAAGGGCGAGGAGCTGTTCACCGGGGTGGTGCCCATCCTGGTCGAGCTGGACGGCGACGTAA
ACGGCCACAAGTTCAGCGTGTCCGGCGAGGGCGAGGGCGATGCCACCTACGGCAAGCTGACCCTGAAGTT
CATCTGCACCACCGGCAAGCTGCCCGTGCCCTGGCCCACCCTCGTGACCACCCTGACCTACGGCGTGCAG
TGCTTCAGCCGCTACCCCGACCACATGAAGCAGCACGACTTCTTCAAGTCCGCCATGCCCGAAGGCTACG
TCCAGGAGCGCACCATCTTCTTCAAGGACGACGGCAACTACAAGACCCGCGCCGAGGTGAAGTTCGAGGG
CGACACCCTGGTGAACCGCATCGAGCTGAAGGGCATCGACTTCAAGGAGGACGGCAACATCCTGGGGCAC
AAGCTGGAGTACAACTACAACAGCCACAACGTCTATATCATGGCCGACAAGCAGAAGAACGGCATCAAGG
TGAACTTCAAGATCCGCCACAACATCGAGGACGGCAGCGTGCAGCTCGCCGACCACTACCAGCAGAACAC
CCCCATCGGCGACGGCCCCGTGCTGCTGCCCGACAACCACTACCTGAGCACCCAGTCCGCCCTGAGCAAA
GACCCCAACGAGAAGCGCGATCACATGGTCCTGCTGGAGTTCGTGACCGCCGCCGGGATCACTCTCGGCA
TGGACGAGCTGTACAAGTAA
