>Addgene plasmid #73582 | pLenti-CMV-MCS-GFP-SV-puro | addgene partial sequence | sequence record 142328 | EGFP-N 5'-CGTCGCCGTCCAGCTCGACCAG-3'
CTCCTCGCCCTTGCTCACCATTCTAGAGTCGGTGTCTTCTATGGAGGTCAAAACAGCGTGGATGGCGTCT
CCAGGCGATCTGACGGTTCACTAAACGAGCTCTGCTTATATAGACCTCCCACCGTACACGCCTACCGCCC
ATTTGCGTCAATGGGGCGGAGTTGTTACGACATTTTGGAAAGTCCCGTTGATTTTGGTGCCAAAACAAAC
TCCCATTGACGTCAATGGGGTGGAGACTTGGAAATCCCCGTGAGTCAAACCGCTATCCACGCCCATTGAT
GTACTGCCAAAACCGCATCACCATGGTAATAGCGATGACTAATACGTAGATGTACTGCCAAGTAGGAAAG
TCCCATAAGGTCATGTACTGGGCATAATGCCAGGCGGGCCATTTACCGTCATTGACGTCAATAGGGGGCG
TACTTGGCATATGATACACTTGATGTACTGCCAAGTGGGCAGTTTACCGTAAATACTCCACCCATTGACG
TCAATGGAAAGTCCCTATTGGCGTTACTATGGGAACATACGTCATTATTGACGTCAATGGGCGGGGGTCG
TTGGGCGGTCAGCCAGGCGGGCCATTTACCGTAAGTTATGTAACGCGGAACTCCCAAGCTTATCGATAAA
ATTTTGAATTTTGTAATTTGTTTTTGTAATTCTTTAGTTTGTATGTCTGTTGCTATTATGTCTACTATTC
TTTCCCCTGCACTGTACCCCCCAATCCCCCCTTTTCTTTTAAAAGTTAACCGATACCGTCGAGATCCGTT
CACTAATCGAATGGATCTGTCTCTGTCTCTCTCTCCACCTTCTTCTTCTATTCCTTCGGGCCTGTCGGGT
CCCCTCGGGGTTGGGAGGTGGGTCTGAAACGATAATGGTGAATATCCCTGCCTAACTCTATTCACTATAG
AAAGTACAGCAAAAACTATTCTTAAACCTACCA
